>Addgene plasmid #145272 | pHR-HOXD13(-15A)-IDR-mCherry-CRY2-NLS | addgene full sequence | sequence record 311776 | Addgene NGS Result
GTAACGCCATTTTGCAAGGCATGGAAAAATACCAAACCAAGAATAGAGAAGTTCAGATCAAGGGCGGGTA
CATGAAAATAGCTAACGTTGGGCCAAACAGGATATCTGCGGTGAGCAGTTTCGGCCCCGGCCCGGGGCCA
AGAACAGATGGTCACCGCAGTTTCGGCCCCGGCCCGAGGCCAAGAACAGATGGTCCCCAGATATGGCCCA
ACCCTCAGCAGTTTCTTAAGACCCATCAGATGTTTCCAGGCTCCCCCAAGGACCTGAAATGACCCTGCGC
CTTATTTGAATTAACCAATCAGCCTGCTTCTCGCTTCTGTTCGCGCGCTTCTGCTTCCCGAGCTCTATAA
AAGAGCTCACAACCCCTCACTCGGCGCGCCAGTCCTCCGACAGACTGAGTCGCCCGGGGGGGATCTGGAG
CTCTCGAGAATTCTCACGCGTCAAGTGGAGCAAGGCAGGTGGACAGTGGATCCGGAGCTACCATGTCCCG
AGCCGGTAGCTGGGACATGGACGGCCTGCGAGCGGACGGAGGCGGAGCTGGAGGAGCTCCCGCATCAAGT
AGTAGCTCAAGTGTGGCCGCTGCCGCGGCTAGCGGACAATGTAGGGGGTTTTTGTCAGCGCCTGTCTTTG
CGGGCACACATTCCGGGAGGAGTGGATTTGCCTATCCTGGGACGAGTGAGCGCACTGGTTCATCATCCTC
ATCTTCATCCAGTGCGGTAGTCGCCGCTCGGCCAGAAGCACCACCTGCAAAAGAGTGTCCGGCCCCGACG
CCAGCTGCAGCAGCAGCGGCACCGCCTTCAGCTCCTGCGGGTACCGGAGGCGGGATGGTTTCCAAAGGAG
AGGAGGATAATATGGCTATAATTAAAGAGTTTATGCGGTTCAAGGTGCATATGGAGGGATCTGTGAACGG
TCACGAGTTCGAAATCGAGGGCGAAGGCGAGGGGCGACCCTATGAAGGGACACAGACGGCCAAACTGAAG
GTGACCAAGGGTGGCCCCCTGCCTTTCGCCTGGGACATCCTGTCACCCCAGTTTATGTACGGCTCTAAGG
CTTACGTTAAGCACCCTGCCGATATTCCGGACTACTTGAAACTGAGCTTCCCTGAAGGGTTCAAGTGGGA
ACGGGTAATGAATTTTGAGGATGGCGGTGTAGTCACAGTTACCCAGGACAGCTCTCTTCAGGACGGAGAA
TTTATCTATAAGGTTAAACTTCGGGGCACTAACTTCCCATCAGACGGCCCCGTGATGCAGAAGAAAACTA
TGGGCTGGGAAGCCAGCTCAGAACGCATGTATCCCGAGGACGGAGCACTGAAGGGAGAAATCAAGCAGCG
ACTCAAGCTGAAGGATGGGGGACATTATGATGCTGAGGTCAAAACCACCTATAAGGCCAAGAAACCCGTT
CAGCTTCCTGGGGCATACAACGTGAATATCAAACTGGATATTACATCCCATAACGAAGACTATACCATCG
TGGAACAGTACGAGCGGGCCGAGGGCAGACATAGCACAGGGGGCATGGATGAATTGTACAAGGCGGCCAC
GCGTATGAAGATGGACAAAAAGACTATAGTTTGGTTTAGAAGAGACCTAAGGATTGAGGATAATCCTGCA
TTAGCAGCAGCTGCTCACGAAGGATCTGTTTTTCCTGTCTTCATTTGGTGTCCTGAAGAAGAAGGACAGT
TTTATCCTGGAAGAGCTTCAAGATGGTGGATGAAACAATCACTTGCTCACTTATCTCAATCCTTGAAGGC
TCTTGGATCTGACCTCACTTTAATCAAAACCCACAACACGATTTCAGCGATCTTGGATTGTATCCGCGTT
ACCGGTGCTACAAAAGTCGTCTTTAACCACCTCTATGATCCTGTTTCGTTAGTTCGGGACCATACCGTAA
AGGAGAAGCTGGTGGAACGTGGGATCTCTGTGCAAAGCTACAATGGAGATCTATTGTATGAACCGTGGGA
GATATACTGCGAAAAGGGCAAACCTTTTACGAGTTTCAATTCTTACTGGAAGAAATGCTTAGATATGTCG
ATTGAATCCGTTATGCTTCCTCCTCCTTGGCGGTTGATGCCAATAACTGCAGCGGCTGAAGCGATTTGGG
CGTGTTCGATTGAAGAACTAGGGCTGGAGAATGAGGCCGAGAAACCGAGCAATGCGTTGTTAACTAGAGC
TTGGTCTCCAGGATGGAGCAATGCTGATAAGTTACTAAATGAGTTCATCGAGAAGCAGTTGATAGATTAT
GCAAAGAACAGCAAGAAAGTTGTTGGGAATTCTACTTCACTACTTTCTCCGTATCTCCATTTCGGGGAAA
TAAGCGTCAGACACGTTTTCCAGTGTGCCCGGATGAAACAAATTATATGGGCAAGAGATAAGAACAGTGA
AGGAGAAGAAAGTGCAGATCTTTTTCTTAGGGGAATCGGTTTAAGAGAGTATTCTCGGTATATATGTTTC
AACTTCCCGTTTACTCACGAGCAATCGTTGTTGAGTCATCTTCGGTTTTTCCCTTGGGATGCTGATGTTG
ATAAGTTCAAGGCCTGGAGACAAGGCAGGACCGGTTATCCGTTGGTGGATGCCGGAATGAGAGAGCTTTG
GGCTACCGGATGGATGCATAACAGAATAAGAGTGATTGTTTCAAGCTTTGCTGTGAAGTTTCTTCTCCTT
CCATGGAAATGGGGAATGAAGTATTTCTGGGATACACTTTTGGATGCTGATTTGGAATGTGACATCCTTG
GCTGGCAGTATATCTCTGGGAGTATCCCCGATGGCCACGAGCTTGATCGCTTGGACAATCCCGCGTTACA
AGGCGCCAAATATGACCCAGAAGGTGAGTACATAAGGCAATGGCTTCCCGAGCTTGCGAGATTGCCAACT
GAATGGATCCATCATCCATGGGACGCTCCTTTAACCGTACTCAAAGCTTCTGGTGTGGAACTCGGAACAA
ACTATGCGAAACCCATTGTAGACATCGACACAGCTCGTGAGCTACTAGCTAAAGCTATTTCAAGAACCCG
TGAAGCACAGATCATGATCGGAGCAGCAGCCCGGGATCCACCGGTCGCCACCGGTTCAGGGAGCGGATCC
GGCTCAGGGAGTGCGGCCGGAACTCCCACCTGCAACATGCGTGACGGAGGCGGTCCAAAAAAGAAGAGAA
AGGTATGACTGAGGCCGCGACTCTAGAGTCGACCTGCAGGCATGCAAGCTTGATATCAAGCTTATCGATA
ATCAACCTCTGGATTACAAAATTTGTGAAAGATTGACTGGTATTCTTAACTATGTTGCTCCTTTTACGCT
ATGTGGATACGCTGCTTTAATGCCTTTGTATCATGCTATTGCTTCCCGTATGGCTTTCATTTTCTCCTCC
TTGTATAAATCCTGGTTGCTGTCTCTTTATGAGGAGTTGTGGCCCGTTGTCAGGCAACGTGGCGTGGTGT
GCACTGTGTTTGCTGACGCAACCCCCACTGGTTGGGGCATTGCCACCACCTGTCAGCTCCTTTCCGGGAC
TTTCGCTTTCCCCCTCCCTATTGCCACGGCGGAACTCATCGCCGCCTGCCTTGCCCGCTGCTGGACAGGG
GCTCGGCTGTTGGGCACTGACAATTCCGTGGTGTTGTCGGGGAAATCATCGTCCTTTCCTTGGCTGCTCG
CCTGTGTTGCCACCTGGATTCTGCGCGGGACGTCCTTCTGCTACGTCCCTTCGGCCCTCAATCCAGCGGA
CCTTCCTTCCCGCGGCCTGCTGCCGGCTCTGCGGCCTCTTCCGCGTCTTCGCCTTCGCCCTCAGACGAGT
CGGATCTCCCTTTGGGCCGCCTCCCCGCATCGATACCGTCGACCTCGAGGGAATTAATTCGAGCTCGGTA
CCTTTAAGACCAATGACTTACAAGGCAGCTGTAGATCTTAGCCACTTTTTAAAAGAAAAGGGGGGACTGG
AAGGGCTAATTCACTCCCAACGAAGACAAGATCTGCTTTTTGCTTGTACTGGGTCTCTCTGGTTAGACCA
GATCTGAGCCTGGGAGCTCTCTGGCTAACTAGGGAACCCACTGCTTAAGCCTCAATAAAGCTTGCCTTGA
GTGCTTCAAGTAGTGTGTGCCCGTCTGTTGTGTGACTCTGGTAACTAGAGATCCCTCAGACCCTTTTAGT
CAGTGTGGAAAATCTCTAGCAGCATCTAGAATTAATTCCGTGTATTCTATAGTGTCACCTAAATCGTATG
TGTATGATACATAAGGTTATGTATTAATTGTAGCCGCGTTCTAACGACAATATGTACAAGCCTAATTGTG
TAGCATCTGGCTTACTGAAGCAGACCCTATCATCTCTCTCGTAAACTGCCGTCAGAGTCGGTTTGGTTGG
ACGAACCTTCTGAGTTTCTGGTAACGCCGTCCCGCACCCGGAAATGGTCAGCGAACCAATCAGCAGGGTC
ATCGCTAGCCAGATCCTCTACGCCGGACGCATCGTGGCCGGCATCACCGGCGCCACAGGTGCGGTTGCTG
GCGCCTATATCGCCGACATCACCGATGGGGAAGATCGGGCTCGCCACTTCGGGCTCATGAGCGCTTGTTT
CGGCGTGGGTATGGTGGCAGGCCCCGTGGCCGGGGGACTGTTGGGCGCCATCTCCTTGCATGCACCATTC
CTTGCGGCGGCGGTGCTCAACGGCCTCAACCTACTACTGGGCTGCTTCCTAATGCAGGAGTCGCATAAGG
GAGAGCGTCGAATGGTGCACTCTCAGTACAATCTGCTCTGATGCCGCATAGTTAAGCCAGCCCCGACACC
CGCCAACACCCGCTGACGCGCCCTGACGGGCTTGTCTGCTCCCGGCATCCGCTTACAGACAAGCTGTGAC
CGTCTCCGGGAGCTGCATGTGTCAGAGGTTTTCACCGTCATCACCGAAACGCGCGAGACGAAAGGGCCTC
GTGATACGCCTATTTTTATAGGTTAATGTCATGATAATAATGGTTTCTTAGACGTCAGGTGGCACTTTTC
GGGGAAATGTGCGCGGAACCCCTATTTGTTTATTTTTCTAAATACATTCAAATATGTATCCGCTCATGAG
ACAATAACCCTGATAAATGCTTCAATAATATTGAAAAAGGAAGAGTATGAGTATTCAACATTTCCGTGTC
GCCCTTATTCCCTTTTTTGCGGCATTTTGCCTTCCTGTTTTTGCTCACCCAGAAACGCTGGTGAAAGTAA
AAGATGCTGAAGATCAGTTGGGTGCACGAGTGGGTTACATCGAACTGGATCTCAACAGCGGTAAGATCCT
TGAGAGTTTTCGCCCCGAAGAACGTTTTCCAATGATGAGCACTTTTAAAGTTCTGCTATGTGGCGCGGTA
TTATCCCGTATTGACGCCGGGCAAGAGCAACTCGGTCGCCGCATACACTATTCTCAGAATGACTTGGTTG
AGTACTCACCAGTCACAGAAAAGCATCTTACGGATGGCATGACAGTAAGAGAATTATGCAGTGCTGCCAT
AACCATGAGTGATAACACTGCGGCCAACTTACTTCTGACAACGATCGGAGGACCGAAGGAGCTAACCGCT
TTTTTGCACAACATGGGGGATCATGTAACTCGCCTTGATCGTTGGGAACCGGAGCTGAATGAAGCCATAC
CAAACGACGAGCGTGACACCACGATGCCTGTAGCAATGGCAACAACGTTGCGCAAACTATTAACTGGCGA
ACTACTTACTCTAGCTTCCCGGCAACAATTAATAGACTGGATGGAGGCGGATAAAGTTGCAGGAACACTT
CTGCGCTCGGCCCTTCCGGCTGGCTGGTTTATTGCTGATAAATCTGGAGCCGGTGAGCGTGGGTCTCGCG
GTATCATTGCAGCACTGGGGCCAGATGGTAAGCCCTCCCGTATCGTAGTTATCTACACGACGGGGAGTCA
GGCAACTATGGATGAACGAAATAGACAGATCGCTGAGATAGGTGCCTCACTGATTAAGCATTGGTAACTG
TCAGACCAAGTTTACTCATATATACTTTAGATTGATTTAAAACTTCATTTTTAATTTAAAAGGATCTAGG
TGAAGATCCTTTTTGATAATCTCATGACCAAAATCCCTTAACGTGAGTTTTCGTTCCACTGAGCGTCAGA
CCCCGTAGAAAAGATCAAAGGATCTTCTTGAGATCCTTTTTTTCTGCGCGTAATCTGCTGCTTGCAAACA
AAAAAACCACCGCTACCAGCGGTGGTTTGTTTGCCGGATCAAGAGCTACCAACTCTTTTTCCGAAGGTAA
CTGGCTTCAGCAGAGCGCAGATACCAAATACTGTTCTTCTAGTGTAGCCGTAGTTAGGCCACCACTTCAA
GAACTCTGTAGCACCGCCTACATACCTCGCTCTGCTAATCCTGTTACCAGTGGCTGCTGCCAGTGGCGAT
AAGTCGTGTCTTACCGGGTTGGACTCAAGACGATAGTTACCGGATAAGGCGCAGCGGTCGGGCTGAACGG
GGGGTTCGTGCACACAGCCCAGCTTGGAGCGAACGACCTACACCGAACTGAGATACCTACAGCGTGAGCT
ATGAGAAAGCGCCACGCTTCCCGAAGGGAGAAAGGCGGACAGGTATCCGGTAAGCGGCAGGGTCGGAACA
GGAGAGCGCACGAGGGAGCTTCCAGGGGGAAACGCCTGGTATCTTTATAGTCCTGTCGGGTTTCGCCACC
TCTGACTTGAGCGTCGATTTTTGTGATGCTCGTCAGGGGGGCGGAGCCTATGGAAAAACGCCAGCAACGC
GGCCTTTTTACGGTTCCTGGCCTTTTGCTGGCCTTTTGCTCACATGTTCTTTCCTGCGTTATCCCCTGAT
TCTGTGGATAACCGTATTACCGCCTTTGAGTGAGCTGATACCGCTCGCCGCAGCCGAACGACCGAGCGCA
GCGAGTCAGTGAGCGAGGAAGCGGAAGAGCGCCCAATACGCAAACCGCCTCTCCCCGCGCGTTGGCCGAT
TCATTAATGCAGCTGTGGAATGTGTGTCAGTTAGGGTGTGGAAAGTCCCCAGGCTCCCCAGCAGGCAGAA
GTATGCAAAGCATGCATCTCAATTAGTCAGCAACCAGGTGTGGAAAGTCCCCAGGCTCCCCAGCAGGCAG
AAGTATGCAAAGCATGCATCTCAATTAGTCAGCAACCATAGTCCCGCCCCTAACTCCGCCCATCCCGCCC
CTAACTCCGCCCAGTTCCGCCCATTCTCCGCCCCATGGCTGACTAATTTTTTTTATTTATGCAGAGGCCG
AGGCCGCCTCGGCCTCTGAGCTATTCCAGAAGTAGTGAGGAGGCTTTTTTGGAGGCCTAGGCTTTTGCAA
AAAGCTTGGACACAAGACAGGCTTGCGAGATATGTTTGAGAATACCACTTTATCCCGCGTCAGGGAGAGG
CAGTGCGTAAAAAGACGCGGACTCATGTGAAATACTGGTTTTTAGTGCGCCAGATCTCTATAATCTCGCG
CAACCTATTTTCCCCTCGAACACTTTTTAAGCCGTAGATAAACAGGCTGGGACACTTCACATGAGCGAAA
AATACATCGTCACCTGGGACATGTTGCAGATCCATGCACGTAAACTCGCAAGCCGACTGATGCCTTCTGA
ACAATGGAAAGGCATTATTGCCGTAAGCCGTGGCGGTCTGTACCGGGTGCGTTACTGGCGCGTGAACTGG
GTATTCGTCATGTCGATACCGTTTGTATTTCCAGCTACGATCACGACAACCAGCGCGAGCTTAAAGTGCT
GAAACGCGCAGAAGGCGATGGCGAAGGCTTCATCGTTATTGATGACCTGGTGGATACCGGTGGTACTGCG
GTTGCGATTCGTGAAATGTATCCAAAAGCGCACTTTGTCACCATCTTCGCAAAACCGGCTGGTCGTCCGC
TGGTTGATGACTATGTTGTTGATATCCCGCAAGATACCTGGATTGAACAGCCGTGGGATATGGGCGTCGT
ATTCGTCCCGCCAATCTCCGGTCGCTAATCTTTTCAACGCCTGGCACTGCCGGGCGTTGTTCTTTTTAAC
TTCAGGCGGGTTACAATAGTTTCCAGTAAGTATTCTGGAGGCTGCATCCATGACACAGGCAAACCTGAGC
GAAACCCTGTTCAAACCCCGCTTTAAACATCCTGAAACCTCGACGCTAGTCCGCCGCTTTAATCACGGCG
CACAACCGCCTGTGCAGTCGGCCCTTGATGGTAAAACCATCCCTCACTGGTATCGCATGATTAACCGTCT
GATGTGGATCTGGCGCGGCATTGACCCACGCGAAATCCTCGACGTCCAGGCACGTATTGTGATGAGCGAT
GCCGAACGTACCGACGATGATTTATACGATACGGTGATTGGCTACCGTGGCGGCAACTGGATTTATGAGT
GGGCCCCGGATCTTTGTGAAGGAACCTTACTTCTGTGGTGTGACATAATTGGACAAACTACCTACAGAGA
TTTAAAGCTCTAAGGTAAATATAAAATTTTTAAGTGTATAATGTGTTAAACTACTGATTCTAATTGTTTG
TGTATTTTAGATTCCAACCTATGGAACTGATGAATGGGAGCAGTGGTGGAATGCCTTTAATGAGGAAAAC
CTGTTTTGCTCAGAAGAAATGCCATCTAGTGATGATGAGGCTACTGCTGACTCTCAACATTCTACTCCTC
CAAAAAAGAAGAGAAAGGTAGAAGACCCCAAGGACTTTCCTTCAGAATTGCTAAGTTTTTTGAGTCATGC
TGTGTTTAGTAATAGAACTCTTGCTTGCTTTGCTATTTACACCACAAAGGAAAAAGCTGCACTGCTATAC
AAGAAAATTATGGAAAAATATTCTGTAACCTTTATAAGTAGGCATAACAGTTATAATCATAACATACTGT
TTTTTCTTACTCCACACAGGCATAGAGTGTCTGCTATTAATAACTATGCTCAAAAATTGTGTACCTTTAG
CTTTTTAATTTGTAAAGGGGTTAATAAGGAATATTTGATGTATAGTGCCTTGACTAGAGATCATAATCAG
CCATACCACATTTGTAGAGGTTTTACTTGCTTTAAAAAACCTCCCACACCTCCCCCTGAACCTGAAACAT
AAAATGAATGCAATTGTTGTTGTTAACTTGTTTATTGCAGCTTATAATGGTTACAAATAAAGCAATAGCA
TCACAAATTTCACAAATAAAGCATTTTTTTCACTGCATTCTAGTTGTGGTTTGTCCAAACTCATCAATGT
ATCTTATCATGTCTGGATCAACTGGATAACTCAAGCTAACCAAAATCATCCCAAACTTCCCACCCCATAC
CCTATTACCACTGCCAATTACCTGTGGTTTCATTTACTCTAAACCTGTGATTCCTCTGAATTATTTTCAT
TTTAAAGAAATTGTATTTGTTAAATATGTACTACAAACTTAGTAGTTGGAAGGGCTAATTCACTCCCAAA
GAAGACAAGATATCCTTGATCTGTGGATCTACCACACACAAGGCTACTTCCCTGATTAGCAGAACTACAC
ACCAGGGCCAGGGGTCAGATATCCACTGACCTTTGGATGGTGCTACAAGCTAGTACCAGTTGAGCCAGAT
AAGGTAGAAGAGGCCAATAAAGGAGAGAACACCAGCTTGTTACACCCTGTGAGCCTGCATGGGATGGATG
ACCCGGAGAGAGAAGTGTTAGAGTGGAGGTTTGACAGCCGCCTAGCATTTCATCACGTGGCCCGAGAGCT
GCATCCGGAGTACTTCAAGAACTGCTGATATCGAGCTTGCTACAAGGGACTTTCCGCTGGGGACTTTCCA
GGGAGGCGTGGCCTGGGCGGGACTGGGGAGTGGCGAGCCCTCAGATCCTGCATATAAGCAGCTGCTTTTT
GCCTGTACTGGGTCTCTCTGGTTAGACCAGATCTGAGCCTGGGAGCTCTCTGGCTAACTAGGGAACCCAC
TGCTTAAGCCTCAATAAAGCTTGCCTTGAGTGCTTCAAGTAGTGTGTGCCCGTCTGTTGTGTGACTCTGG
TAACTAGAGATCCCTCAGACCCTTTTAGTCAGTGTGGAAAATCTCTAGCAGTGGCGCCCGAACAGGGACT
TGAAAGCGAAAGGGAAACCAGAGGAGCTCTCTCGACGCAGGACTCGGCTTGCTGAAGCGCGCACGGCAAG
AGGCGAGGGGCGGCGACTGGTGAGTACGCCAAAAATTTTGACTAGCGGAGGCTAGAAGGAGAGAGATGGG
TGCGAGAGCGTCAGTATTAAGCGGGGGAGAATTAGATCGCGATGGGAAAAAATTCGGTTAAGGCCAGGGG
GAAAGAAAAAATATAAATTAAAACATATAGTATGGGCAAGCAGGGAGCTAGAACGATTCGCAGTTAATCC
TGGCCTGTTAGAAACATCAGAAGGCTGTAGACAAATACTGGGACAGCTACAACCATCCCTTCAGACAGGA
TCAGAAGAACTTAGATCATTATATAATACAGTAGCAACCCTCTATTGTGTGCATCAAAGGATAGAGATAA
AAGACACCAAGGAAGCTTTAGACAAGATAGAGGAAGAGCAAAACAAAAGTAAGACCACCGCACAGCAAGC
GGCCGGCCGCTGATCTTCAGACCTGGAGGAGGAGATATGAGGGACAATTGGAGAAGTGAATTATATAAAT
ATAAAGTAGTAAAAATTGAACCATTAGGAGTAGCACCCACCAAGGCAAAGAGAAGAGTGGTGCAGAGAGA
AAAAAGAGCAGTGGGAATAGGAGCTTTGTTCCTTGGGTTCTTGGGAGCAGCAGGAAGCACTATGGGCGCA
GCGTCAATGACGCTGACGGTACAGGCCAGACAATTATTGTCTGGTATAGTGCAGCAGCAGAACAATTTGC
TGAGGGCTATTGAGGCGCAACAGCATCTGTTGCAACTCACAGTCTGGGGCATCAAGCAGCTCCAGGCAAG
AATCCTGGCTGTGGAAAGATACCTAAAGGATCAACAGCTCCTGGGGATTTGGGGTTGCTCTGGAAAACTC
ATTTGCACCACTGCTGTGCCTTGGAATGCTAGTTGGAGTAATAAATCTCTGGAACAGATTTGGAATCACA
CGACCTGGATGGAGTGGGACAGAGAAATTAACAATTACACAAGCTTAATACACTCCTTAATTGAAGAATC
GCAAAACCAGCAAGAAAAGAATGAACAAGAATTATTGGAATTAGATAAATGGGCAAGTTTGTGGAATTGG
TTTAACATAACAAATTGGCTGTGGTATATAAAATTATTCATAATGATAGTAGGAGGCTTGGTAGGTTTAA
GAATAGTTTTTGCTGTACTTTCTATAGTGAATAGAGTTAGGCAGGGATATTCACCATTATCGTTTCAGAC
CCACCTCCCAACCCCGAGGGGACCCGACAGGCCCGAAGGAATAGAAGAAGAAGGTGGAGAGAGAGACAGA
GACAGATCCATTCGATTAGTGAACGGATCTCGACGGTATCGCCAAATGGCAGTATTCATCCACAATTTTA
AAAGAAAAGGGGGGATTGGGGGGTACAGTGCAGGGGAAAGAATAGTAGACATAATAGCAACAGACATACA
AACTAAAGAATTACAAAAACAAATTACAAAAATTCAAAATTTTCGGGTTTATTACAGGGACAGCAGAGAT
CCAGTTTGGATCGATAAGCTTGATATCGAATTCCTGCAGCCCCGATAAAATAAAAGATTTTATTTAGTCT
CCAGAAAAAGGGGGGAATGAAAGACCCCACCTGTAGGTTTGGCAAGCTAGCTGCA
Features (pLannotate 1.2.2; 37 found; start..end, strand, type, name):
      1..408     +  promoter       SFFV promoter: spleen focus-forming virus long terminal repeat (LTR) promoter
    483..809     +  CDS            HOXD13 (fragment): HXD13_HUMAN - Also known as HOX4I. Experimental evidence at protein level: Swiss-Prot protein existence level 1. Sequence-specific transcription factor that binds gene promoters and activates their transcription (PubMed:24789103). Part of a developmental regulatory system that provides cells with specific positional identities on the anterior-posterior axis (By similarity). From Homo sapiens (Human).
    825..1532    +  CDS            mCherry: mCherry is a basic (constitutively fluorescent) red fluorescent protein published in 2004, derived from Discosoma sp.. It is reported to be a very rapidly-maturing monomer with low acid sensitivity.
   1545..3038    +  CDS            CRY2PHR: N-terminal photolyase homology region of Arabidopsis thaliana cryptochrome 2 binds to CIB1 upon exposure to blue light (Kennedy et al., 2010)
   3135..3155    +  CDS            SV40 NLS: nuclear localization signal of SV40 (simian virus 40) large T antigen
   3171..3201    +  misc_feature   MCS (fragment): pUC18/19 multiple cloning site
   3202..3220    +  misc_feature   MCS (fragment): pBluescript multiple cloning site
   3220..3808    +  misc_feature   WPRE: woodchuck hepatitis virus posttranscriptional regulatory element
   3809..3831    +  misc_feature   MCS (fragment): pBluescript multiple cloning site
   3848..3916    +  CDS            nef (fragment): NEF_HV1Z2 - Experimental evidence at protein level: Swiss-Prot protein existence level 1. Extracellular Nef protein targets CD4(+) T-lymphocytes for apoptosis by interacting with CXCR4 surface receptors. From Human immunodeficiency virus type 1 group M subtype D (isolate Z2/CDC-Z34) (HIV-1).
   3918..4151    +  LTR            3' LTR (ΔU3): self-inactivating 3' long terminal repeat (LTR) from HIV-1
   4176..4194    -  promoter       SP6 promoter: promoter for bacteriophage SP6 RNA polymerase
   4422..4701    +  CDS            TcR (fragment): tetracycline efflux protein; tet; confers resistance to tetracycline
   4702..4750    -  misc_feature   bom (fragment): basis of mobility region from pBR322
   4852..4887    -  CDS            rop (fragment): Rop protein, which maintains plasmids at low copy number; rop
   4982..5086    +  promoter       AmpR promoter: bla
   5087..5947    +  CDS            AmpR: β-lactamase; bla; confers resistance to ampicillin, carbenicillin, and related antibiotics
   6118..6706    +  rep_origin     ori: high-copy-number ColE1/pMB1/pBR322/pUC origin of replication
   6889..6945    +  CDS            lacI (fragment): lac repressor; lacI; The lac repressor binds to the lac operator to inhibit transcription in E. coli. This inhibition can be relieved by adding lactose or isopropyl-β-D-thiogalactopyranoside (IPTG).
   6952..7281    +  promoter       SV40 promoter: SV40 enhancer and early promoter
   7481..7600    +  CDS            gpt (fragment): XGPT_ECOLI - Also known as gpp, gxu. Experimental evidence at protein level: Swiss-Prot protein existence level 1. Purine salvage pathway enzyme that catalyzes the transfer of the ribosyl-5-phosphate group from 5-phospho-alpha-D-ribose 1- diphosphate (PRPP) to the N9 position of the 6-oxopurines guanine and xanthine to form the corresponding ribonucleotides GMP (guanosine 5'- monophosphate) and XMP (xanthosine 5'-monophosphate), with the release of PPi. To a lesser extent, also acts on hypoxanthine (PubMed:9100006, PubMed:3886014). Does not ribophosphorylate adenine (PubMed:3886014). From Esch
   7600..7935    +  CDS            gpt (fragment): XGPT_ECOLI - Also known as gpp, gxu. Experimental evidence at protein level: Swiss-Prot protein existence level 1. Purine salvage pathway enzyme that catalyzes the transfer of the ribosyl-5-phosphate group from 5-phospho-alpha-D-ribose 1- diphosphate (PRPP) to the N9 position of the 6-oxopurines guanine and xanthine to form the corresponding ribonucleotides GMP (guanosine 5'- monophosphate) and XMP (xanthosine 5'-monophosphate), with the release of PPi. To a lesser extent, also acts on hypoxanthine (PubMed:9100006, PubMed:3886014). Does not ribophosphorylate adenine (PubMed:3886014). From Esch
   8030..8335    +  CDS            frsA (fragment): FRSA_ECOLI - Also known as yafA. Experimental evidence at protein level: Swiss-Prot protein existence level 1. Catalyzes the hydrolysis of esters (PubMed:15808744). Displays esterase activity toward pNP-butyrate (PubMed:15808744). May stimulate mixed-acid fermentation by acting as a fermentation/respiration switch that down-regulates respiration and up- regulates fermentation rates (PubMed:15169777). From Escherichia coli (strain K12).
   8339..8413    +  CDS            small t antigen (fragment): SV40 (simian virus 40) small t antigen
   8415..8480    +  intron         small t intron: SV40 (simian virus 40) small t antigen intron
   8610..8630    +  CDS            SV40 NLS: nuclear localization signal of SV40 (simian virus 40) large T antigen
   8949..9032    +  CDS            large T antigen (fragment): large T antigen from SV40 (simian virus 40)
   9055..9189    +  polyA_signal   SV40 poly(A) signal: SV40 polyadenylation signal
   9356..9685    +  CDS            nef (fragment): NEF_HV1BR - Experimental evidence at protein level: Swiss-Prot protein existence level 1. Extracellular Nef protein targets CD4(+) T-lymphocytes for apoptosis by interacting with CXCR4 surface receptors (PubMed:14990729). From Human immunodeficiency virus type 1 group M subtype B (isolate BRU/LAI) (HIV-1).
   9733..9990    +  LTR            5' LTR (truncated): truncated 5' long terminal repeat (LTR) from HIV-1
  10037..10162   +  misc_feature   HIV-1 Ψ: packaging signal of human immunodeficiency virus type 1
  10146..10484   +  CDS            HIV-1 gag (fragment): gag protein from human immunodeficiency virus 1; gag
  10659..10892   +  misc_feature   RRE: The Rev response element (RRE) of HIV-1 allows for Rev-dependent mRNA export from the nucleus to the cytoplasm.
  11269..11369   +  CDS            Rev (fragment): human immunodeficiency virus 1 (HIV-1) Rev protein; rev; enhances nuclear export of unspliced and incompletely spliced viral mRNAs
  11406..11523   +  misc_feature   cPPT/CTS: central polypurine tract and central termination sequence of HIV-1
  11560..11592   -  misc_feature   MCS (fragment): pBluescript multiple cloning site
  11636..11672   +  LTR            3' LTR (ΔU3) (fragment): self-inactivating 3' long terminal repeat (LTR) from Moloney murine leukemia virus
