[The description below was written by a language model from this plasmid's Addgene catalogue record and pLannotate feature annotations shown in this document.]
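Description:
pHR-HOXD13(-15A)-IDR-mCherry-CRY2-NLS is an 11.7 kb mammalian expression plasmid built on the pHR backbone, which the feature table shows to be an HIV-1-derived, self-inactivating lentiviral transfer vector. The viral portion comprises a truncated 5' LTR, the Ψ packaging signal with a gag fragment, the Rev response element, the cPPT/CTS and a ΔU3 3' LTR, so the cassette can in principle be packaged into lentiviral particles and integrated into target cells, although the catalogue lists it simply as a mammalian expression vector. In bacteria it is maintained through a high-copy ColE1/pUC-type origin and selected with ampicillin via β-lactamase. The backbone also carries legacy remnants, including an SV40 promoter with gpt fragments, SV40 small t intron and poly(A) sequences, and fragments of TcR, rop and lacI. These appear to be vestigial.

The payload is a single fusion open reading frame driven by the SFFV promoter and followed by a WPRE, which enhances transcript stability and expression. It encodes a fragment of human HOXD13 corresponding to its intrinsically disordered region, in a variant with the alanine repeat deleted (-15A), followed by mCherry, the photolyase homology region of Arabidopsis cryptochrome 2 (CRY2PHR) and a C-terminal SV40 nuclear localization signal. CRY2PHR undergoes blue-light-induced association, so fusing it to a disordered region gives an optogenetic handle for light-triggered clustering, with mCherry allowing the assemblies to be imaged and the NLS confining the protein to the nucleus. The stated purpose is nuclear "opto" HOXD13(-15A) IDR expression. The associated work concerns transcriptional condensates in repeat expansion disease, so this construct probes how loss of the alanine tract affects IDR-driven condensation.
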