Addgene plasmid #145272: pHR-HOXD13(-15A)-IDR-mCherry-CRY2-NLS
Purpose: Mammalian Expression of Nuclear Opto HOXD13(-15A) IDR with SV40 NLS
Depositing lab: Denes Hnisz. Depositing organization: Max Planck Institute for Molecular Genetics. Publication: Unblending of Transcriptional Condensates in Human Repeat Expansion Disease. Basu S, Mackowiak SD, Niskanen H, Knezevic D, Asimi V, Grosswendt S, Geertsema H, Ali S, Jerkovic I, Ewers H, Mundlos S, Meissner A, Ibrahim DM, Hnisz D. Cell. 2020 May 28;181(5):1062-1079.e30. doi: 10.1016/j.cell.2020.04.018. Epub 2020 May 7. PubMed 32386547.
Backbone
  Vector backbone: pHR
  Vector type: Mammalian Expression
Growth in bacteria
  Bacterial resistance: Ampicillin, 100 μg/mL
  Growth temperature: 37°C
  Growth strain: NEB Stable
  Copy number: High Copy
Gene/Insert
  Gene/Insert name: HOXD13(-15A)-IDR
  Species: H. sapiens (human)
  Mutation: A-repeat deleted
  Entrez Gene: HOXD13 (a.k.a. BDE, BDSD, HOX4I, SPD, SPD1)
  Cloning method: Restriction Enzyme; 5′ cloning site Unknown (unknown if destroyed)
Terms and licenses: Academic/Nonprofit Terms; Industry Terms: Not Available to Industry
How to cite: pHR-HOXD13(-15A)-IDR-mCherry-CRY2-NLS was a gift from Denes Hnisz (Addgene plasmid # 145272 ; http://n2t.net/addgene:145272 ; RRID:Addgene_145272)
